>Addgene plasmid #87067 | pcDNA3.1-ccdB-Nanoluc | addgene full sequence | sequence record 192710 | Addgene NGS Result
GTGTGTCAGTTAGGGTGTGGAAAGTCCCCAGGCTCCCCAGCAGGCAGAAGTATGCAAAGCATGCATCTCA
ATTAGTCAGCAACCAGGTGTGGAAAGTCCCCAGGCTCCCCAGCAGGCAGAAGTATGCAAAGCATGCATCT
CAATTAGTCAGCAACCATAGTCCCGCCCCTAACTCCGCCCATCCCGCCCCTAACTCCGCCCAGTTCCGCC
CATTCTCCGCCCCATGGCTGACTAATTTTTTTTATTTATGCAGAGGCCGAGGCCGCCTCTGCCTCTGAGC
TATTCCAGAAGTAGTGAGGAGGCTTTTTTGGAGGCCTAGGCTTTTGCAAAAAGCTCCCGGGAGCTTGTAT
ATCCATTTTCGGATCTGATCAGCACGTGATGAAAAAGCCTGAACTCACCGCGACGTCTGTCGAGAAGTTT
CTGATCGAAAAGTTCGACAGCGTCTCCGACCTGATGCAGCTCTCGGAGGGCGAAGAATCTCGTGCTTTCA
GCTTCGATGTAGGAGGGCGTGGATATGTCCTGCGGGTAAATAGCTGCGCCGATGGTTTCTACAAAGATCG
TTATGTTTATCGGCACTTTGCATCGGCCGCGCTCCCGATTCCGGAAGTGCTTGACATTGGGGAATTCAGC
GAGAGCCTGACCTATTGCATCTCCCGCCGTGCACAGGGTGTCACGTTGCAAGACCTGCCTGAAACCGAAC
TGCCCGCTGTTCTGCAGCCGGTCGCGGAGGCCATGGATGCGATCGCTGCGGCCGATCTTAGCCAGACGAG
CGGGTTCGGCCCATTCGGACCGCAAGGAATCGGTCAATACACTACATGGCGTGATTTCATATGCGCGATT
GCTGATCCCCATGTGTATCACTGGCAAACTGTGATGGACGACACCGTCAGTGCGTCCGTCGCGCAGGCTC
TCGATGAGCTGATGCTTTGGGCCGAGGACTGCCCCGAAGTCCGGCACCTCGTGCACGCGGATTTCGGCTC
CAACAATGTCCTGACGGACAATGGCCGCATAACAGCGGTCATTGACTGGAGCGAGGCGATGTTCGGGGAT
TCCCAATACGAGGTCGCCAACATCTTCTTCTGGAGGCCGTGGTTGGCTTGTATGGAGCAGCAGACGCGCT
ACTTCGAGCGGAGGCATCCGGAGCTTGCAGGATCGCCGCGGCTCCGGGCGTATATGCTCCGCATTGGTCT
TGACCAACTCTATCAGAGCTTGGTTGACGGCAATTTCGATGATGCAGCTTGGGCGCAGGGTCGATGCGAC
GCAATCGTCCGATCCGGAGCCGGGACTGTCGGGCGTACACAAATCGCCCGCAGAAGCGCGGCCGTCTGGA
CCGATGGCTGTGTAGAAGTACTCGCCGATAGTGGAAACCGACGCCCCAGCACTCGTCCGAGGGCAAAGGA
ATAGCACGTGCTACGAGATTTCGATTCCACCGCCGCCTTCTATGAAAGGTTGGGCTTCGGAATCGTTTTC
CGGGACGCCGGCTGGATGATCCTCCAGCGCGGGGATCTCATGCTGGAGTTCTTCGCCCACCCCAACTTGT
TTATTGCAGCTTATAATGGTTACAAATAAAGCAATAGCATCACAAATTTCACAAATAAAGCATTTTTTTC
ACTGCATTCTAGTTGTGGTTTGTCCAAACTCATCAATGTATCTTATCATGTCTGTATACCGTCGACCTCT
AGCTAGAGCTTGGCGTAATCATGGTCATAGCTGTTTCCTGTGTGAAATTGTTATCCGCTCACAATTCCAC
ACAACATACGAGCCGGAAGCATAAAGTGTAAAGCCTGGGGTGCCTAATGAGTGAGCTAACTCACATTAAT
TGCGTTGCGCTCACTGCCCGCTTTCCAGTCGGGAAACCTGTCGTGCCAGCTGCATTAATGAATCGGCCAA
CGCGCGGGGAGAGGCGGTTTGCGTATTGGGCGCTCTTCCGCTTCCTCGCTCACTGACTCGCTGCGCTCGG
TCGTTCGGCTGCGGCGAGCGGTATCAGCTCACTCAAAGGCGGTAATACGGTTATCCACAGAATCAGGGGA
TAACGCAGGAAAGAACATGTGAGCAAAAGGCCAGCAAAAGGCCAGGAACCGTAAAAAGGCCGCGTTGCTG
GCGTTTTTCCATAGGCTCCGCCCCCCTGACGAGCATCACAAAAATCGACGCTCAAGTCAGAGGTGGCGAA
ACCCGACAGGACTATAAAGATACCAGGCGTTTCCCCCTGGAAGCTCCCTCGTGCGCTCTCCTGTTCCGAC
CCTGCCGCTTACCGGATACCTGTCCGCCTTTCTCCCTTCGGGAAGCGTGGCGCTTTCTCATAGCTCACGC
TGTAGGTATCTCAGTTCGGTGTAGGTCGTTCGCTCCAAGCTGGGCTGTGTGCACGAACCCCCCGTTCAGC
CCGACCGCTGCGCCTTATCCGGTAACTATCGTCTTGAGTCCAACCCGGTAAGACACGACTTATCGCCACT
GGCAGCAGCCACTGGTAACAGGATTAGCAGAGCGAGGTATGTAGGCGGTGCTACAGAGTTCTTGAAGTGG
TGGCCTAACTACGGCTACACTAGAAGAACAGTATTTGGTATCTGCGCTCTGCTGAAGCCAGTTACCTTCG
GAAAAAGAGTTGGTAGCTCTTGATCCGGCAAACAAACCACCGCTGGTAGCGGTGGTTTTTTTGTTTGCAA
GCAGCAGATTACGCGCAGAAAAAAAGGATCTCAAGAAGATCCTTTGATCTTTTCTACGGGGTCTGACGCT
CAGTGGAACGAAAACTCACGTTAAGGGATTTTGGTCATGAGATTATCAAAAAGGATCTTCACCTAGATCC
TTTTAAATTAAAAATGAAGTTTTAAATCAATCTAAAGTATATATGAGTAAACTTGGTCTGACAGTTACCA
ATGCTTAATCAGTGAGGCACCTATCTCAGCGATCTGTCTATTTCGTTCATCCATAGTTGCCTGACTCCCC
GTCGTGTAGATAACTACGATACGGGAGGGCTTACCATCTGGCCCCAGTGCTGCAATGATACCGCGAGACC
CACGCTCACCGGCTCCAGATTTATCAGCAATAAACCAGCCAGCCGGAAGGGCCGAGCGCAGAAGTGGTCC
TGCAACTTTATCCGCCTCCATCCAGTCTATTAATTGTTGCCGGGAAGCTAGAGTAAGTAGTTCGCCAGTT
AATAGTTTGCGCAACGTTGTTGCCATTGCTACAGGCATCGTGGTGTCACGCTCGTCGTTTGGTATGGCTT
CATTCAGCTCCGGTTCCCAACGATCAAGGCGAGTTACATGATCCCCCATGTTGTGCAAAAAAGCGGTTAG
CTCCTTCGGTCCTCCGATCGTTGTCAGAAGTAAGTTGGCCGCAGTGTTATCACTCATGGTTATGGCAGCA
CTGCATAATTCTCTTACTGTCATGCCATCCGTAAGATGCTTTTCTGTGACTGGTGAGTACTCAACCAAGT
CATTCTGAGAATAGTGTATGCGGCGACCGAGTTGCTCTTGCCCGGCGTCAATACGGGATAATACCGCGCC
ACATAGCAGAACTTTAAAAGTGCTCATCATTGGAAAACGTTCTTCGGGGCGAAAACTCTCAAGGATCTTA
CCGCTGTTGAGATCCAGTTCGATGTAACCCACTCGTGCACCCAACTGATCTTCAGCATCTTTTACTTTCA
CCAGCGTTTCTGGGTGAGCAAAAACAGGAAGGCAAAATGCCGCAAAAAAGGGAATAAGGGCGACACGGAA
ATGTTGAATACTCATACTCTTCCTTTTTCAATATTATTGAAGCATTTATCAGGGTTATTGTCTCATGAGC
GGATACATATTTGAATGTATTTAGAAAAATAAACAAATAGGGGTTCCGCGCACATTTCCCCGAAAAGTGC
CACCTGACGTCGACGGATCGGGAGATCTCCCGATCCCCTATGGTGCACTCTCAGTACAATCTGCTCTGAT
GCCGCATAGTTAAGCCAGTATCTGCTCCCTGCTTGTGTGTTGGAGGTCGCTGAGTAGTGCGCGAGCAAAA
TTTAAGCTACAACAAGGCAAGGCTTGACCGACAATTGCATGAAGAATCTGCTTAGGGTTAGGCGTTTTGC
GCTGCTTCGCGATGTACGGGCCAGATATACGCGTTGACATTGATTATTGACTAGTTATTAATAGTAATCA
ATTACGGGGTCATTAGTTCATAGCCCATATATGGAGTTCCGCGTTACATAACTTACGGTAAATGGCCCGC
CTGGCTGACCGCCCAACGACCCCCGCCCATTGACGTCAATAATGACGTATGTTCCCATAGTAACGCCAAT
AGGGACTTTCCATTGACGTCAATGGGTGGAGTATTTACGGTAAACTGCCCACTTGGCAGTACATCAAGTG
TATCATATGCCAAGTACGCCCCCTATTGACGTCAATGACGGTAAATGGCCCGCCTGGCATTATGCCCAGT
ACATGACCTTATGGGACTTTCCTACTTGGCAGTACATCTACGTATTAGTCATCGCTATTACCATGGTGAT
GCGGTTTTGGCAGTACATCAATGGGCGTGGATAGCGGTTTGACTCACGGGGATTTCCAAGTCTCCACCCC
ATTGACGTCAATGGGAGTTTGTTTTGGCACCAAAATCAACGGGACTTTCCAAAATGTCGTAACAACTCCG
CCCCATTGACGCAAATGGGCGGTAGGCGTGTACGGTGGGAGGTCTATATAAGCAGAGCTCTCTGGCTAAC
TAGAGAACCCACTGCTTACTGGCTTATCGAAATTAATACGACTCACTATAGGGAGACCCAAGCTGGCTAG
CGTTTAAACTTAAGCTTGGTACCGAGCTCGGATCCACTAGTCCAGTGTGGTGGAATTCTGCAGATATCAA
CAAGTTTGTACAAAAAAGCTGAACGAGAAACGTAAAATGATATAAATATCAATATATTAAATTAGATTTT
GCATAAAAAACAGACTACATAATACTGTAAAACACAACATATCCAGTCACTATGGCGGCCGCATTAGGCA
CCCCAGGCTTTACACTTTATGCTTCCGGCTCGTATAATGTGTGGATTTTGAGTTAGGATCCGTCGAGATT
TTCAGGAGCTAAGGAAGCTAAAATGGAGAAAAAAATCACTGGATATACCACCGTTGATATATCCCAATGG
CATCGTAAAGAACATTTTGAGGCATTTCAGTCAGTTGCTCAATGTACCTATAACCAGACCGTTCAGCTGG
ATATTACGGCCTTTTTAAAGACCGTAAAGAAAAATAAGCACAAGTTTTATCCGGCCTTTATTCACATTCT
TGCCCGCCTGATGAATGCTCATCCGGAATTCCGTATGGCAATGAAAGACGGTGAGCTGGTGATATGGGAT
AGTGTTCACCCTTGTTACACCGTTTTCCATGAGCAAACTGAAACGTTTTCATCGCTCTGGAGTGAATACC
ACGACGATTTCCGGCAGTTTCTACACATATATTCGCAAGATGTGGCGTGTTACGGTGAAAACCTGGCCTA
TTTCCCTAAAGGGTTTATTGAGAATATGTTTTTCGTCTCAGCCAATCCCTGGGTGAGTTTCACCAGTTTT
GATTTAAACGTGGCCAATATGGACAACTTCTTCGCCCCCGTTTTCACCATGGGCAAATATTATACGCAAG
GCGACAAGGTGCTGATGCCGCTGGCGATTCAGGTTCATCATGCCGTTTGTGATGGCTTCCATGTCGGCAG
AATGCTTAATGAATTACAACAGTACTGCGATGAGTGGCAGGGCGGGGCGTAAAGATCTGGATCCGGCTTA
CTAAAAGCCAGATAACAGTATGCGTATTTGCGCGCTGATTTTTGCGGTATAAGAATATATACTGATATGT
ATACCCGAAGTATGTCAAAAAGAGGTATGCTATGAAGCAGCGTATTACAGTGACAGTTGACAGCGACAGC
TATCAGTTGCTCAAGGCATATATGATGTCAATATCTCCGGTCTGGTAAGCACAACCATGCAGAATGAAGC
CCGTCGTCTGCGTGCCGAACGCTGGAAAGCGGAAAATCAGGAAGGGATGGCTGAGGTCGCCCGGTTTATT
GAAATGAACGGCTCTTTTGCTGACGAGAACAGGGGCTGGTGAAATGCAGTTTAAGGTTTACACCTATAAA
AGAGAGAGCCGTTATCGTCTGTTTGTGGATGTACAGAGTGATATTATTGACACGCCCGGGCGACGGATGG
TGATCCCCCTGGCCAGTGCACGTCTGCTGTCAGATAAAGTCTCCCGTGAACTTTACCCGGTGGTGCATAT
CGGGGATGAAAGCTGGCGCATGATGACCACCGATATGGCCAGTGTGCCGGTCTCCGTTATCGGGGAAGAA
GTGGCTGATCTCAGCCACCGCGAAAATGACATCAAAAACGCCATTAACCTGATGTTCTGGGGAATATAAA
TGTCAGGCTCCCTTATACACAGCCAGTCTGCAGGTCGACCATAGTGACTGGATATGTTGTGTTTTACAGT
ATTATGTAGTCTGTTTTTTATGCAAAATCTAATTTAATATATTGATATTTATATCATTTTACGTTTCTCG
TTCAGCTTTCTTGTACAAAGTGGTTGATATCCAGCACAGTGGCGGCCGCTCGAGTGGCTCGGGCTCGACC
TCGGGCTCGGGCAAAACCGGTGTCTTCACACTCGAAGATTTCGTTGGGGACTGGCGACAGACAGCCGGCT
ACAACCTGGACCAAGTCCTTGAACAGGGAGGTGTGTCCAGTTTGTTTCAGAATCTCGGGGTGTCCGTAAC
TCCGATCCAAAGGATTGTCCTGAGCGGTGAAAATGGGCTGAAGATCGACATCCATGTCATCATCCCGTAT
GAAGGTCTGAGCGGCGACCAAATGGGCCAGATCGAAAAAATTTTTAAGGTGGTGTACCCTGTGGATGATC
ATCACTTTAAGGTGATCCTGCACTATGGCACACTGGTAATCGACGGGGTTACGCCGAACATGATCGACTA
TTTCGGACGGCCGTATGAAGGCATCGCCGTGTTCGACGGCAAAAAGATCACTGTAACAGGGACCCTGTGG
AACGGCAACAAAATTATCGACGAGCGCCTGATCAACCCCGACGGCTCCCTGCTGTTCCGAGTAACCATCA
ACGGAGTGACCGGCTGGCGGCTGTGCGAACGCATTCTGGCGTAAGGGCCCGTTTAAACCCGCTGATCAGC
CTCGACTGTGCCTTCTAGTTGCCAGCCATCTGTTGTTTGCCCCTCCCCCGTGCCTTCCTTGACCCTGGAA
GGTGCCACTCCCACTGTCCTTTCCTAATAAAATGAGGAAATTGCATCGCATTGTCTGAGTAGGTGTCATT
CTATTCTGGGGGGTGGGGTGGGGCAGGACAGCAAGGGGGAGGATTGGGAAGACAATAGCAGGCATGCTGG
GGATGCGGTGGGCTCTATGGCTTCTGAGGCGGAAAGAACCAGCTGGGGCTCTAGGGGGTATCCCC
[124 nt withheld, positions 7416-7539]
C
[91 nt withheld, positions 7541-7631]
A
[49 nt withheld, positions 7633-7681]
CCTTTGACGTTGGAGTCCACGTTCTTT
[37 nt withheld, positions 7709-7745]
ACCCTATCTCGGTCTATTCTTTTGATTTATAAGGGATTTTGCCGATTTCGGCCTATTGGTTAAAAAATGA
GCTGATTTAACAAAAATTTAACGCGAATTAATTCTGTGGAAT
Features (pLannotate 1.2.2; 27 found; start..end, strand, type, name):
      1..330     +  promoter       SV40 promoter: SV40 enhancer and early promoter
    379..1404    +  CDS            HygR: aminoglycoside phosphotransferase from E. coli; aph(4)-Ia; confers resistance to hygromycin
   1414..1539    +  CDS            ble (fragment): BLE_KLEPN - Experimental evidence at protein level: Swiss-Prot protein existence level 1. Binding protein with a strong affinity to the bleomycin family of antibiotics. Binds to CL990; an antimitotic-antibiotic compound. From Klebsiella pneumoniae.
   1534..1655    +  polyA_signal   SV40 poly(A) signal: SV40 polyadenylation signal
   1728..1744    -  protein_bind   lac operator: The lac repressor binds to the lac operator to inhibit transcription in E. coli. This inhibition can be relieved by adding lactose or isopropyl-β-D-thiogalactopyranoside (IPTG). lac repressor encoded by lacI
   1752..1782    -  promoter       lac promoter: promoter for the E. coli lac operon
   1797..1818    -  protein_bind   CAP binding site: CAP binding activates transcription in the presence of cAMP. E. coli catabolite activator protein
   1831..1923    -  CDS            lacI (fragment): lac repressor; lacI; The lac repressor binds to the lac operator to inhibit transcription in E. coli. This inhibition can be relieved by adding lactose or isopropyl-β-D-thiogalactopyranoside (IPTG).
   2106..2694    -  rep_origin     ori: high-copy-number ColE1/pMB1/pBR322/pUC origin of replication
   2865..3725    -  CDS            AmpR: β-lactamase; bla; confers resistance to ampicillin, carbenicillin, and related antibiotics
   3726..3830    -  promoter       AmpR promoter: bla
   3889..3941    -  misc_feature   bom (fragment): basis of mobility region from pBR322
   4096..4475    +  enhancer       CMV enhancer: human cytomegalovirus immediate early enhancer
   4476..4679    +  promoter       CMV promoter: human cytomegalovirus (CMV) immediate early promoter
   4675..4708    +  LTR            5' LTR (truncated) (fragment): truncated 5' long terminal repeat (LTR) from HIV-1
   4724..4742    +  promoter       T7 promoter: promoter for bacteriophage T7 RNA polymerase
   4830..4954    +  protein_bind   attR1: mutant version of attR; recombination site for the Gateway® LR reaction LR Clonase™
   4979..5009    +  promoter       lac UV5 promoter: E. coli lac promoter with an "up" mutation
   5033..5062    +  promoter       cat promoter (fragment): promoter of the E. coli cat gene encoding chloramphenicol acetyltransferase
   5063..5722    +  CDS            CmR: chloramphenicol acetyltransferase; cat; confers resistance to chloramphenicol
   5901..6059    +  CDS            ccdA (fragment): CCDA_ECO57 - Also known as H, letA. Experimental evidence at protein level: Swiss-Prot protein existence level 1. Antitoxin component of a type II toxin-antitoxin (TA) system which inhibits the post-segregational killing (PSK) of plasmid-free cells, also referred to as a plasmid addiction system. Binds to and blocks the activity of CcdB; will also remove bound CcdB protein from the CcdB-GyrA complex by forming a CcdA-CcdB complex, a process termed rejuvenation. Functions as a transcriptional corepressor for the ccdAB operon, repression also requires CcdB (By similarity). From Escherichia coli
   6064..6366    +  CDS            ccdB: CCDB_ECOLI - Also known as G, letB, letD. Experimental evidence at protein level: Swiss-Prot protein existence level 1. Toxic component of a type II toxin-antitoxin (TA) system, functioning in plasmid maintainence. Responsible for the post- segregational killing (PSK) of plasmid-free cells, also referred to as a plasmid addiction system. Half-life of over 2 hours. Cell killing by CcdB is accompanied by filamentation, defects in chromosome and plasmid segregation, defects in cell division, formation of anucleate cells, decreased DNA synthesis and plasmid loss. Interferes with the activity of DN
   6410..6534    -  protein_bind   attR2: mutant version of attR; recombination site for the Gateway® LR reaction LR Clonase™
   6602..7114    +  CDS            Nluc: NanoLuc® luciferase human codon-optimized
   7146..7370    +  polyA_signal   bGH poly(A) signal: bovine growth hormone polyadenylation signal
   7374..7395    +  promoter       SV40 promoter (fragment): SV40 enhancer and early promoter
   7416..7844    +  rep_origin     f1 ori (sequence partly withheld): f1 bacteriophage origin of replication; arrow indicates direction of (+) strand synthesis
