[The description below was written by a language model from this plasmid's Addgene catalogue record and pLannotate feature annotations shown in this document.]
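Description:
pcDNA3.1-ccdB-Nanoluc is an empty Gateway destination vector for mammalian expression, built on the Invitrogen pcDNA3.1 backbone and designed to fuse any open reading frame of interest to a C-terminal NanoLuc luciferase. It replicates in E. coli from a high-copy ColE1/pUC-type origin and carries an ampicillin resistance gene, along with an f1 origin for single-stranded DNA production. A separate SV40 early promoter drives a hygromycin phosphotransferase gene terminated by an SV40 polyadenylation signal, allowing selection of stably transfected mammalian cells. The annotation also picks up short remnants such as a ble fragment, a lacI fragment and lac promoter/operator sequences, which appear to be backbone leftovers rather than functional parts.

The expression unit consists of the CMV immediate early enhancer and promoter, followed by a T7 promoter, the Gateway cassette, a human codon-optimized Nluc coding sequence and the bovine growth hormone polyadenylation signal. The cassette is bounded by attR1 and attR2 sites and contains a chloramphenicol acetyltransferase gene and the ccdB toxin gene. Because CcdB poisons DNA gyrase in ordinary strains, the unrecombined vector must be maintained in a ccdB-tolerant host, with chloramphenicol helping retain the cassette. In an LR recombination reaction with an entry clone, the cassette is replaced by the gene of interest, and ccdB counterselection eliminates non-recombinant plasmids in standard strains. An insert lacking a stop codon and in the correct frame would then read through the recombined att site into NanoLuc.

The record gives no specific application beyond serving as a backbone. Such NanoLuc fusions are generally used for sensitive luminescence-based readouts of protein abundance, stability or interactions.
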