Addgene plasmid #87067: pcDNA3.1-ccdB-Nanoluc
Purpose: (Empty Backbone) Mammalian Gateway-compatible expression vector backbone with a C-terminal Nanoluc luciferase
Depositing lab: Mikko Taipale. Depositing organization: University of Toronto.
Backbone
  Vector backbone: pcDNA3.1
  Backbone manufacturer: Invitrogen
  Vector type: Mammalian Expression
  Selectable markers: Hygromycin
  Tag / fusion protein: Nanoluc luciferase (C terminal on backbone)
Growth in bacteria
  Bacterial resistance: Chloramphenicol and Ampicillin, 25 & 100 μg/mL
  Growth temperature: 37°C
  Growth strain: ccdB Survival
  Copy number: High Copy
Gene/Insert
  Gene/Insert name: None
  Tag / fusion protein: Nanoluc luciferase (C terminal on backbone)
Terms and licenses: Academic/Nonprofit Terms; Industry Terms: Not Available to Industry
How to cite: pcDNA3.1-ccdB-Nanoluc was a gift from Mikko Taipale (Addgene plasmid # 87067 ; http://n2t.net/addgene:87067 ; RRID:Addgene_87067)
